Addgene plasmid #197261: pGADT7-ε
Purpose: Expression of GAL4 transcriptional activation domain (AD)-AP-4 ε fusion protein in yeast (yeast two-hybrid or yeast three-hybrid assays)
Depositing lab: Juan Bonifacino. Depositing organization: National Institute of Child Health and Human Development (NICHD). Publication: Conservation and diversification of dileucine signal recognition by adaptor protein (AP) complex variants. Mattera R, Boehm M, Chaudhuri R, Prabhu Y, Bonifacino JS. J Biol Chem. 2011 Jan 21;286(3):2022-30. doi: 10.1074/jbc.M110.197178. Epub 2010 Nov 19. PubMed 21097499.
Backbone
  Vector backbone: pGADT7
  Backbone size w/o insert (bp): 7987
  Total vector size (bp): 11400
  Vector type: Yeast Expression
  Selectable markers: LEU2
Growth in bacteria
  Bacterial resistance: Ampicillin, 100 μg/mL
  Growth temperature: 37°C
  Growth strain: DH5alpha
  Copy number: Unknown
Gene/Insert
  Gene/Insert name: AP-4 ε
  Species: H. sapiens (human)
  Insert size (bp): 3468
  Mutation: silent substitutions in codons 905, 1129 and 1137
  Entrez Gene: AP4E1 (a.k.a. CPSQ4, SPG51, STUT1)
  Promoter: ADH1
  Tag / fusion protein: GAL4 transcriptional activation domain (AD) fragment (N terminal on backbone); HA tag (N terminal on backbone); T7 tag (N terminal on insert)
  Cloning method: Restriction Enzyme; 5′ cloning site NdeI (not destroyed); 3′ cloning site XhoI (destroyed during cloning)
  Sequencing primers: 5′ GAL4 transcriptional activation domain forward; 3′ GAL4 transcriptional activation domain reverse
Terms and licenses: Academic/Nonprofit Terms; Industry Terms: Not Available to Industry
How to cite: pGADT7-ε was a gift from Juan Bonifacino (Addgene plasmid # 197261 ; http://n2t.net/addgene:197261 ; RRID:Addgene_197261)
