[The description below was written by a language model from this plasmid's Addgene catalogue record and pLannotate feature annotations shown in this document.]
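Description:
pGADT7-ε is a yeast expression plasmid of about 11.4 kb, built on the pGADT7 two-hybrid "prey" backbone. It produces the ε subunit of the human adaptor protein complex AP-4 (gene AP4E1) fused to the GAL4 transcriptional activation domain. It is an E. coli–yeast shuttle vector. A high-copy ColE1/pUC-type origin and an ampicillin resistance gene (AmpR, β-lactamase) support propagation in bacteria. The 2μ origin allows episomal maintenance in Saccharomyces cerevisiae, and the LEU2 auxotrophic marker, under its own promoter, allows selection in leucine-deficient hosts. The annotation also picks up backbone remnants, including lac promoter/operator fragments, short lacI, rop and bom fragments, and a pair of loxP sites; the record assigns no function to these in this construct.

The expression cassette is driven by the constitutive yeast ADH1 promoter and closed by the ADH1 terminator. The fusion reads, in order, an SV40 nuclear localization signal, the GAL4 activation domain, an HA epitope tag, a T7 gene 10 leader tag, and then the AP4E1 coding sequence. A T7 promoter lies between the activation domain and the HA tag, which in pGADT7-type vectors permits in vitro transcription of the tagged insert without the GAL4 portion. The roughly 3.5 kb insert was cloned by restriction enzymes, with the NdeI site retained and the XhoI site destroyed, and it carries silent substitutions in codons 905, 1129 and 1137.

The stated purpose is yeast two-hybrid or three-hybrid assays, in which the nuclear-targeted AD–ε fusion activates reporter genes when it associates with a DNA-binding-domain bait. The associated study examined dileucine sorting signal recognition by AP complex variants.
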