Features (pLannotate 1.2.2; 26 found; start..end, strand, type, name):
     68..406     +  CDS            YO085_YEAST: Protein predicted: Swiss-Prot protein existence level 4. From Saccharomyces cerevisiae (strain ATCC 204508 / S288c) (Baker's yeast).
    771..1475    +  promoter       ADH1 promoter: S. cerevisiae ADH1; promoter for alcohol dehydrogenase 1
   1521..1540    +  CDS            SV40 NLS (fragment): nuclear localization signal of SV40 (simian virus 40) large T antigen
   1557..1898    +  CDS            GAL4 activation domain: activation domain of the GAL4 transcriptional activator; Saccharomyces cerevisiae GAL4 (truncated)
   1904..1922    +  promoter       T7 promoter: promoter for bacteriophage T7 RNA polymerase
   1941..1967    +  CDS            HA: HA (human influenza hemagglutinin) epitope tag
   1971..2003    +  CDS            T7 tag (gene 10 leader): leader peptide from bacteriophage T7 gene 10 promotes efficient translation in E. coli
   2028..5438    +  CDS            AP4E1: AP4E1_HUMAN - Experimental evidence at protein level: Swiss-Prot protein existence level 1. Component of the adaptor protein complex 4 (AP-4). Adaptor protein complexes are vesicle coat components involved both in vesicle formation and cargo selection. They control the vesicular transport of proteins in different trafficking pathways (PubMed:10066790, PubMed:10436028). AP-4 forms a non clathrin-associated coat on vesicles departing the trans-Golgi network (TGN) and may be involved in the targeting of proteins from the trans-Golgi network (TGN) to the endosomal-lysosomal system. It is also invo
   5690..5824    +  CDS            ADH1 (fragment): ADH1_YEAST - Also known as ADC1. Experimental evidence at protein level: Swiss-Prot protein existence level 1. This isozyme preferentially catalyzes the conversion of primary unbranched alcohols to their corresponding aldehydes. Also shows activity toward secondary alcohols. From Saccharomyces cerevisiae (strain ATCC 204508 / S288c) (Baker's yeast).
   5828..6015    +  terminator     ADH1 terminator: S. cerevisiae ADH1; transcription terminator for the S. cerevisiae alcohol dehydrogenase 1 (ADH1) gene
   6132..7226    -  CDS            LEU2: 3-isopropylmalate dehydrogenase, required for leucine biosynthesis; S. cerevisiae LEU2; yeast auxotrophic marker
   7227..7632    -  promoter       LEU2 promoter: S. cerevisiae LEU2
   7696..7718    -  protein_bind   lac operator (fragment): The lac repressor binds to the lac operator to inhibit transcription in E. coli. This inhibition can be relieved by adding lactose or isopropyl-β-D-thiogalactopyranoside (IPTG). lac repressor encoded by lacI
   7722..7752    -  promoter       lac promoter: promoter for the E. coli lac operon
   7767..7788    -  protein_bind   CAP binding site: CAP binding activates transcription in the presence of cAMP. E. coli catabolite activator protein
   7801..7842    -  CDS            lacI (fragment): lac repressor; lacI; The lac repressor binds to the lac operator to inhibit transcription in E. coli. This inhibition can be relieved by adding lactose or isopropyl-β-D-thiogalactopyranoside (IPTG).
   7843..7876    -  protein_bind   loxP: Cre-mediated recombination occurs in the 8-bp core sequence (GCATACAT). Cre recombinase
   7954..7987    -  protein_bind   loxP: Cre-mediated recombination occurs in the 8-bp core sequence (GCATACAT). Cre recombinase
   7988..8044    -  CDS            lacI (fragment): lac repressor; lacI; The lac repressor binds to the lac operator to inhibit transcription in E. coli. This inhibition can be relieved by adding lactose or isopropyl-β-D-thiogalactopyranoside (IPTG).
   8227..8815    -  rep_origin     ori: high-copy-number ColE1/pMB1/pBR322/pUC origin of replication
   8986..9846    -  CDS            AmpR: β-lactamase; bla; confers resistance to ampicillin, carbenicillin, and related antibiotics
   9847..9951    -  promoter       AmpR promoter: bla
  10046..10081   +  CDS            rop (fragment): Rop protein, which maintains plasmids at low copy number; rop
  10183..10232   +  misc_feature   bom (fragment): basis of mobility region from pBR322
  10233..11397   +  rep_origin     2μ ori: yeast 2μ plasmid origin of replication
  11398..18      -  misc_feature   MCS (fragment) (across the origin): pUC18/19 multiple cloning site
>Addgene plasmid #197261 | pGADT7-ε | addgene full sequence | sequence record 387043 | Addgene NGS Result
TGCATGCCTGCAGGTCGAGATCCGGGATCGAAGAAATGATGGTAAATGAAATAGGAAATCAAGGAGCATG
AAGGCAAAAGACAAATATAAGGGTCGAACGAAAAATAAAGTGAAAAGTGTTGATATGATGTATTTGGCTT
TGCGGCGCCGAAAAAACGAGTTTACGCAATTGCACAATCATGCTGACTCTGTGGCGGACCCGCGCTCTTG
CCGGCCCGGCGATAACGCTGGGCGTGAGGCTGTGCCCGGCGGAGTTTTTTGCGCCTGCATTTTCCAAGGT
TTACCCTGCGCTAAGGGGCGAGATTGGAGAAGCAATAAGAATGCCGGTTGGGGTTGCGATGATGACGACC
ACGACAACTGGTGTCATTATTTAAGTTGCCGAAAGAACCTGAGTGCATTTGCAACATGAGTATACTAGAA
GAATGAGCCAAGACTTGCGAGACGCGAGTTTGCCGGTGGTGCGAACAATAGAGCGACCATGACCTTGAAG
GTGAGACGCGCATAACCGCTAGAGTACTTTGAAGAGGAAACAGCAATAGGGTTGCTACCAGTATAAATAG
ACAGGTACATACAACACTGGAAATGGTTGTCTGTTTGAGTACGCTTTCAATTCATTTGGGTGTGCACTTT
ATTATGTTACAATATGGAAGGGAACTTTACACTTCTCCTATGCACATATATTAATTAAAGTCCAATGCTA
GTAGAGAAGGGGGGTAACACCCCTCCGCGCTCTTTTCCGATTTTTTTCTAAACCGTGGAATATTTCGGAT
ATCCTTTTGTTGTTTCCGGGTGTACAATATGGACTTCCTCTTTTCTGGCAACCAAACCCATACATCGGGA
TTCCTATAATACCTTCGTTGGTCTCCCTAACATGTAGGTGGCGGAGGGGAGATATACAATAGAACAGATA
CCAGACAAGACATAATGGGCTAAACAAGACTACACCAATTACACTGCCTCATTGATGGTGGTACATAACG
AACTAATACTGTAGCCCTAGACTTGATAGCCATCATCATATCGAAGTTTCACTACCCTTTTTCCATTTGC
CATCTATTGAAGTAATAATAGGCGCATGCAACTTCTTTTCTTTTTTTTTCTTTTCTCTCTCCCCCGTTGT
TGTCTCACCATATCCGCAATGACAAAAAAATGATGGAAGACACTAAAGGAAAAAATTAACGACAAAGACA
GCACCAACAGATGTCGTTGTTCCAGAGCTGATGAGGGGTATCTCGAAGCACACGAAACTTTTTCCTTCCT
TCATTCACGCACACTACTCTCTAATGAGCAACGGTATACGGCCTTCCTTCCAGTTACTTGAATTTGAAAT
AAAAAAAAGTTTGCTGTCTTGCTATCAAGTATAAATAGACCTGCAATTATTAATCTTTTGTTTCCTCGTC
ATTGTTCTCGTTCCCTTTCTTCCTTGTTTCTTTTTCTGCACAATATTTCAAGCTATACCAAGCATACAAT
CAACTCCAAGCTTTGCAAAGATGGATAAAGCGGAATTAATTCCCGAGCCTCCAAAAAAGAAGAGAAAGGT
CGAATTGGGTACCGCCGCCAATTTTAATCAAAGTGGGAATATTGCTGATAGCTCATTGTCCTTCACTTTC
ACTAACAGTAGCAACGGTCCGAACCTCATAACAACTCAAACAAATTCTCAAGCGCTTTCACAACCAATTG
CCTCCTCTAACGTTCATGATAACTTCATGAATAATGAAATCACGGCTAGTAAAATTGATGATGGTAATAA
TTCAAAACCACTGTCACCTGGTTGGACGGACCAAACTGCGTATAACGCGTTTGGAATCACTACAGGGATG
TTTAATACCACTACAATGGATGATGTATATAACTATCTATTCGATGATGAAGATACCCCACCAAACCCAA
AAAAAGAGATCTTTAATACGACTCACTATAGGGCGAGCGCCGCCATGGAGTACCCATACGACGTACCAGA
TTACGCTCATATGGCTAGCATGACTGGTGGACAGCAAATGGGTCGCGGATCTGACGACGACGACAAGATG
AGCGACATAGTGGAGAAGACGCTGACGGCGCTGCCGGGACTCTTTCTGCAGAACCAGCCCGGTGGTGGGC
CCGCGGCCGCCAAGGCGTCCTTCTCCTCGAGGCTGGGCAGCCTTGTCCGCGGCATCACAGCCCTCACCTC
CAAGCACGAAGAAGAAAAATTAATCCAGCAGGAACTGAGTAGTCTGAAAGCGACTGTTTCTGCTCCTACT
ACAACACTGAAAATGATGAAGGAATGTATGGTGAGACTTATATATTGTGAAATGCTTGGATATGATGCTT
CCTTTGGCTATATTCATGCAATCAAGTTAGCCCAACAAGGAAACCTCTTAGAAAAAAGAGTAGGTTATTT
GGCTGTTTCCTTATTTCTACATGAAAGTCATGAATTATTGCTTCTCCTTGTGAATACAGTTGTAAAGGAT
CTGCAGAGCACTAACCTAGTAGAAGTGTGTATGGCACTGACTGTTGTTAGCCAGATTTTCCCCTGCGAAA
TGATTCCAGCTGTTCTTCCATTAATAGAAGATAAACTTCAACATTCTAAGGAGATTGTACGAAGAAAAGC
TGTTCTGGCATTATACAAATTCCATCTCATTGCTCCTAATCAAGTACAACATATTCATATTAAGTTTCGG
AAAGCACTTTGTGACAGAGATGTTGGGGTCATGGCTGCCTCCTTGCATATATATCTTAGAATGATTAAGG
AGAATTCATCTGGATATAAAGACTTGACTGGGAGTTTTGTAACCATTTTGAAGCAAGTAGTTGGAGGAAA
GCTCCCAGTAGAATTCAATTACCACAGTGTGCCAGCACCATGGTTACAAATTCAGCTCTTGAGAATACTG
GGACTTCTAGGAAAAGATGATCAAAGGACAAGTGAATTAATGTATGATGTTCTTGATGAATCCTTACGAA
GAGCTGAGTTAAATCACAATGTCACATATGCTATTTTGTTTGAATGTGTGCATACAGTCTATTCTATTTA
TCCTAAATCGGAATTACTTGAGAAGGCTGCCAAGTGCATTGGAAAATTTGTTCTGTCACCTAAAATAAAT
CTAAAATATTTAGGACTGAAGGCTCTTACCTATGTTATCCAACAGGATCCTACTCTGGCTCTTCAACACC
AGATGACAATAATTGAATGTTTAGATCATCCTGATCCCATTATTAAAAGAGAGACTCTGGAACTTCTTTA
CAGAATTACTAATGCACAGAATATAACAGTTATTGTCCAGAAAATGCTTGAATATTTACATCAGAGCAAA
GAAGAGTATGTCATCGTCAATTTGGTCGGCAAAATAGCAGAGCTGGCTGAGAAATATGCTCCTGATAATG
CATGGTTTATTCAGACAATGAATGCTGTGTTTTCAGTAGGAGGAGATGTAATGCATCCTGATATTCCCAA
TAACTTTCTGAGACTACTAGCGGAAGGTTTTGATGATGAAACAGAAGATCAGCAATTAAGACTCTATGCA
GTTCAGTCTTATCTCACTTTACTGGATATGGAAAATGTGTTCTATCCACAGAGATTTCTTCAAGTTATGA
GTTGGGTATTAGGGGAATATTCCTACCTCTTAGATAAGGAAACGCCAGAGGAAGTTATAGCTAAGCTCTA
CAAGTTACTTATGAATGACTCTGTGTCTTCAGAAACAAAAGCCTGGTTAATTGCTGCTGTGACCAAATTG
ACATCTCAGGCGCACTCTTCTAATACAGTTGAGAGATTAATCCATGAATTTACCATATCTTTGGATACTT
GTATGAGACAACATGCATTTGAATTAAAACATTTGCATGAGAATGTGGAACTTATGAAGAGCTTGCTTCC
AGTTGACAGGAGTTGTGAAGACTTGGTGGTAGATGCTTCTTTATCTTTTCTGGATGGTTTTGTGGCTGAA
GGACTCAGTCAGGGTGCAGCGCCTTACAAACCTCCCCATCAACGCCAGGAGGAAAAGCTTTCTCAGGAAA
AAGTTCTCAATTTTGAACCATATGGACTCTCCTTTTCTTCATCTGGCTTCACTGGACGACAGTCTCCTGC
TGGCATTTCTCTTGGTTCAGATGTATCTGGGAATAGTGCTGAGACAGGACTGAAAGAGACAAATAGCTTG
AAGCTGGAAGGTATAAAGAAATTGTGGGGGAAAGAAGGCTATCTTCCCAAGAAGGAAAGCAAAACTGGTG
ATGAAAGTGGAGCTCTGCCTGTTCCTCAAGAGAGTATAATGGAGAATGTAGATCAAGCTATAACTAAAAA
GGATCAATCTCAAGTTCTTACCCAATCTAAAGAGGAGAAAGAAAAGCAGCTGCTGGCATCATCATTATTT
GTTGGTCTAGGATCAGAAAGTACAATCAACCTGCTGGGAAAAGCAGATACTGTCTCTCACAAGTTCAGAA
GGAAATCAAAAGTCAAAGAAGCTAAAAGTGGCGAAACAACCAGTACTCATAATATGACCTGTTCTTCCTT
TAGTTCTTTGTCAAATGTGGCATATGAAGATGATTATTATTCGAATACTTTGCACGATACAGGAGACAAG
GAATTAAAGAAATTTTCTCTCACTTCAGAACTTTTGGATTCTGAGTCACTCACAGAACTGCCCTTGGTTG
AGAAATTCTCATATTGTAGTCTGTCTACACCTTCATTGTTTGCTAATAACAACATGGAAATTTTTCACCC
TCCTCAATCTACTGCAGCCTCAGTTGCCAAGGAAAGCTCTTTAGCTTCATCCTTTTTGGAAGAAACTACT
GAATACATACACTCAAATGCTATGGAAGTCTGTAATAATGAAACTATATCAGTGTCTTCTTATAAAATTT
GGAAAGATGATTGTTTATTGATGGTCTGGTCAGTCACTAATAAGAGTGGTTTGGAATTGAAAAGTGCTGA
CTTAGAAATTTTTCCTGCAGAAAATTTCAAGGTGACTGAGCAACCTGGATGCTGTTTGCCTGTAATGGAA
GCAGAAAGCACCAAAAGCTTTCAATATAGTGTGCAGATAGAAAAACCTTTTACAGAAGGAAATCTTACTG
GTTTTATTAGTTATCATATGATGGATACTCATTCTGCTCAGCTGGAATTTTCTGTAAACTTATCACTATT
AGATTTCATTAGACCATTAAAAATCTCAAGTGACGACTTTGGGAAACTCTGGTTATCCTTCGCAAATGAT
GTGAAACAAAATGTAAAAATGTCAGAATCTCAAGCTGCACTTCCTTCTGCACTAAAGACTCTGCAACAGA
AACTAAGACTCCATATTATTGAGATTATAGGCAATGAAGGGCTATTGGCCTGTCAGCTGCTCCCATCCAT
CCCCTGCTTACTGCATTGCCGAGTTCATGCAGATGTATTAGCCCTGTGGTTCAGATCCTCCTGTTCTACT
CTTCCTGACTATTTACTGTATCAATGTCAAAAGGTGATGGAGGGATCTTAGGTCGAGCTGCAGATGAATC
GTAGATACTGAAAAACCCCGCAAGTTCACTTCAACTGTGCATCGTGCACCATCTCAATTTCTTTCATTTA
TACATCGTTTTGCCTTCTTTTATGTAACTATACTCCTCTAAGTTTCAATCTTGGCCATGTAACCTCTGAT
CTATAGAATTTTTTAAATGACTAGAATTAATGCCCATCTTTTTTTTGGACCTAAATTCTTCATGAAAATA
TATTACGAGGGCTTATTCAGAAGCTTTGGACTTCTTCGCCAGAGGTTTGGTCAAGTCTCCAATCAAGGTT
GTCGGCTTGTCTACCTTGCCAGAAATTTACGAAAAGATGGAAAAGGGTCAAATCGTTGGTAGATACGTTG
TTGACACTTCTAAATAAGCGAATTTCTTATGATTTATGATTTTTATTATTAAATAAGTTATAAAAAAAAT
AAGTGTATACAAATTTTAAAGTGACTCTTAGGTTTTAAAACGAAAATTCTTATTCTTGAGTAACTCTTTC
CTGTAGGTCAGGTTGCTTTCTCAGGTATAGCATGAGGTCGCTCTTATTGACCACACCTCTACCGGCCGGT
CGAAATTCCCCTACCCTATGAACATATTCCATTTTGTAATTTCGTGTCGTTTCTATTATGAATTTCATTT
ATAAAGTTTATGTACAAATATCATAAAAAAAGAGAATCTTTTTAAGCAAGGATTTTCTTAACTTCTTCGG
CGACAGCATCACCGACTTCGGTGGTACTGTTGGAACCACCTAAATCACCAGTTCTGATACCTGCATCCAA
AACCTTTTTAACTGCATCTTCAATGGCCTTACCTTCTTCAGGCAAGTTCAATGACAATTTCAACATCATT
GCAGCAGACAAGATAGTGGCGATAGGGTTGACCTTATTCTTTGGCAAATCTGGAGCAGAACCGTGGCATG
GTTCGTACAAACCAAATGCGGTGTTCTTGTCTGGCAAAGAGGCCAAGGACGCAGATGGCAACAAACCCAA
GGAACCTGGGATAACGGAGGCTTCATCGGAGATGATATCACCAAACATGTTGCTGGTGATTATAATACCA
TTTAGGTGGGTTGGGTTCTTAACTAGGATCATGGCGGCAGAATCAATCAATTGATGTTGAACCTTCAATG
TAGGAAATTCGTTCTTGATGGTTTCCTCCACAGTTTTTCTCCATAATCTTGAAGAGGCCAAAACATTAGC
TTTATCCAAGGACCAAATAGGCAATGGTGGCTCATGTTGTAGGGCCATGAAAGCGGCCATTCTTGTGATT
CTTTGCACTTCTGGAACGGTGTATTGTTCACTATCCCAAGCGACACCATCACCATCGTCTTCCTTTCTCT
TACCAAAGTAAATACCTCCCACTAATTCTCTGACAACAACGAAGTCAGTACCTTTAGCAAATTGTGGCTT
GATTGGAGATAAGTCTAAAAGAGAGTCGGATGCAAAGTTACATGGTCTTAAGTTGGCGTACAATTGAAGT
TCTTTACGGATTTTTAGTAAACCTTGTTCAGGTCTAACACTACCTGTACCCCATTTAGGACCACCCACAG
CACCTAACAAAACGGCATCAGCCTTCTTGGAGGCTTCCAGCGCCTCATCTGGAAGTGGGACACCTGTAGC
TTCGATAGCAGCACCACCAATTAAATGATTTTCGAAATCGAACTTGACATTGGAACGAACATCAGAAATA
GCTTTAAGAACCTTAATGGCTTCGGCTGTGATTTCTTGACCAACGTGGTCACCTGGCAAAACGACGATCT
TCTTAGGGGCAGACATTAGAATGGTATATCCTTGAAATATATATATATATTGCTGAAATGTAAAAGGTAA
GAAAAGTTAGAAAGTAAGACGATTGCTAACCACCTATTGGAAAAAACAATAGGTCCTTAAATAATATTGT
CAACTTCAAGTATTGTGATGCAAGCATTTAGTCATGAACGCTTCTCTATTCTATATGAAAAGCCGGTTCC
GGCGCTCTCACCTTTCCTTTTTCTCCCAATTTTTCAGTTGAAAAAGGTATATGCGTCAGGCGACCTCTGA
AATTAACAAAAAATTTCCAGTCATCGAATTTGATTCTGTGCGATAGCGCCCCTGTGTGTTCTCGTTATGT
TGAGGAAAAAAATAATGGTTGCTAAGAGATTCGAACTCTTGCATCTTACGATACCTGAGTATTCCCACAG
TTGGGGGATCTCGACTCTAGCTAGAGGATCAATTCGTAATCATGTCATAGCTGTTTCCTGTGTGAAATTG
TTATCCGCTCACAATTCCACACAACATACGAGCCGGAAGCATAAAGTGTAAAGCCTGGGGTGCCTAATGA
GTGAGCTAACTCACATTAATTGCGTTGCGCTCACTGCCCGCTTTCCAGTCGGGAAACCTGTCGTGCCAGC
TGATAACTTCGTATAATGTATGCTATACGAAGTTATTAGGTCTGAAGAGGAGTTTACGTCCAGCCAAGCT
AGCTTGGCTGCAGGTCGAGCGGCCGCGATCCGGAACCCTTAATATAACTTCGTATAATGTATGCTATACG
AAGTTATCAGCTGCATTAATGAATCGGCCAACGCGCGGGGAGAGGCGGTTTGCGTATTGGGCGCTCTTCC
GCTTCCTCGCTCACTGACTCGCTGCGCTCGGTCGTTCGGCTGCGGCGAGCGGTATCAGCTCACTCAAAGG
CGGTAATACGGTTATCCACAGAATCAGGGGATAACGCAGGAAAGAACATGTGAGCAAAAGGCCAGCAAAA
GGCCAGGAACCGTAAAAAGGCCGCGTTGCTGGCGTTTTTCCATAGGCTCCGCCCCCCTGACGAGCATCAC
AAAAATCGACGCTCAAGTCAGAGGTGGCGAAACCCGACAGGACTATAAAGATACCAGGCGTTTCCCCCTG
GAAGCTCCCTCGTGCGCTCTCCTGTTCCGACCCTGCCGCTTACCGGATACCTGTCCGCCTTTCTCCCTTC
GGGAAGCGTGGCGCTTTCTCATAGCTCACGCTGTAGGTATCTCAGTTCGGTGTAGGTCGTTCGCTCCAAG
CTGGGCTGTGTGCACGAACCCCCCGTTCAGCCCGACCGCTGCGCCTTATCCGGTAACTATCGTCTTGAGT
CCAACCCGGTAAGACACGACTTATCGCCACTGGCAGCAGCCACTGGTAACAGGATTAGCAGAGCGAGGTA
TGTAGGCGGTGCTACAGAGTTCTTGAAGTGGTGGCCTAACTACGGCTACACTAGAAGAACAGTATTTGGT
ATCTGCGCTCTGCTGAAGCCAGTTACCTTCGGAAAAAGAGTTGGTAGCTCTTGATCCGGCAAACAAACCA
CCGCTGGTAGCGGTGGTTTTTTTGTTTGCAAGCAGCAGATTACGCGCAGAAAAAAAGGATCTCAAGAAGA
TCCTTTGATCTTTTCTACGGGGTCTGACGCTCAGTGGAACGAAAACTCACGTTAAGGGATTTTGGTCATG
AGATTATCAAAAAGGATCTTCACCTAGATCCTTTTAAATTAAAAATGAAGTTTTAAATCAATCTAAAGTA
TATATGAGTAAACTTGGTCTGACAGTTACCAATGCTTAATCAGTGAGGCACCTATCTCAGCGATCTGTCT
ATTTCGTTCATCCATAGTTGCCTGACTCCCCGTCGTGTAGATAACTACGATACGGGAGGGCTTACCATCT
GGCCCCAGTGCTGCAATGATACCGCGAGACCCACGCTCACCGGCTCCAGATTTATCAGCAATAAACCAGC
CAGCCGGAAGGGCCGAGCGCAGAAGTGGTCCTGCAACTTTATCCGCCTCCATCCAGTCTATTAATTGTTG
CCGGGAAGCTAGAGTAAGTAGTTCGCCAGTTAATAGTTTGCGCAACGTTGTTGCCATTGCTACAGGCATC
GTGGTGTCACGCTCGTCGTTTGGTATGGCTTCATTCAGCTCCGGTTCCCAACGATCAAGGCGAGTTACAT
GATCCCCCATGTTGTGCAAAAAAGCGGTTAGCTCCTTCGGTCCTCCGATCGTTGTCAGAAGTAAGTTGGC
CGCAGTGTTATCACTCATGGTTATGGCAGCACTGCATAATTCTCTTACTGTCATGCCATCCGTAAGATGC
TTTTCTGTGACTGGTGAGTACTCAACCAAGTCATTCTGAGAATAGTGTATGCGGCGACCGAGTTGCTCTT
GCCCGGCGTCAATACGGGATAATACCGCGCCACATAGCAGAACTTTAAAAGTGCTCATCATTGGAAAACG
TTCTTCGGGGCGAAAACTCTCAAGGATCTTACCGCTGTTGAGATCCAGTTCGATGTAACCCACTCGTGCA
CCCAACTGATCTTCAGCATCTTTTACTTTCACCAGCGTTTCTGGGTGAGCAAAAACAGGAAGGCAAAATG
CCGCAAAAAAGGGAATAAGGGCGACACGGAAATGTTGAATACTCATACTCTTCCTTTTTCAATATTATTG
AAGCATTTATCAGGGTTATTGTCTCATGAGCGGATACATATTTGAATGTATTTAGAAAAATAAACAAATA
GGGGTTCCGCGCACATTTCCCCGAAAAGTGCCACCTGACGTCTAAGAAACCATTATTATCATGACATTAA
CCTATAAAAATAGGCGTATCACGAGGCCCTTTCGTCTCGCGCGTTTCGGTGATGACGGTGAAAACCTCTG
ACACATGCAGCTCCCGGAGACGGTCACAGCTTGTCTGTAAGCGGATGCCGGGAGCAGACAAGCCCGTCAG
GGCGCGTCAGCGGGTGTTGGCGGGTGTCGGGGCTGGCTTAACTATGCGGCATCAGAGCAGATTGTACTGA
GAGTGCACCATAACGCATTTAAGCATAAACACGCACTATGCCGTTCTTCTCATGTATATATATATACAGG
CAACACGCAGATATAGGTGCGACGTGAACAGTGAGCTGTATGTGCGCAGCTCGCGTTGCATTTTCGGAAG
CGCTCGTTTTCGGAAACGCTTTGAAGTTCCTATTCCGAAGTTCCTATTCTCTAGCTAGAAAGTATAGGAA
CTTCAGAGCGCTTTTGAAAACCAAAAGCGCTCTGAAGACGCACTTTCAAAAAACCAAAAACGCACCGGAC
TGTAACGAGCTACTAAAATATTGCGAATACCGCTTCCACAAACATTGCTCAAAAGTATCTCTTTGCTATA
TATCTCTGTGCTATATCCCTATATAACCTACCCATCCACCTTTCGCTCCTTGAACTTGCATCTAAACTCG
ACCTCTACATTTTTTATGTTTATCTCTAGTATTACTCTTTAGACAAAAAAATTGTAGTAAGAACTATTCA
TAGAGTGAATCGAAAACAATACGAAAATGTAAACATTTCCTATACGTAGTATATAGAGACAAAATAGAAG
AAACCGTTCATAATTTTCTGACCAATGAAGAATCATCAACGCTATCACTTTCTGTTCACAAAGTATGCGC
AATCCACATCGGTATAGAATATAATCGGGGATGCCTTTATCTTGAAAAAATGCACCCGCAGCTTCGCTAG
TAATCAGTAAACGCGGGAAGTGGAGTCAGGCTTTTTTTATGGAAGAGAAAATAGACACCAAAGTAGCCTT
CTTCTAACCTTAACGGACCTACAGTGCAAAAAGTTATCAAGAGACTGCATTATAGAGCGCACAAAGGAGA
AAAAAAGTAATCTAAGATGCTTTGTTAGAAAAATAGCGCTCTCGGGATGCATTTTTGTAGAACAAAAAAG
AAGTATAGATTCTTTGTTGGTAAAATAGCGCTCTCGCGTTGCATTTCTGTTCTGTAAAAATGCAGCTCAG
ATTCTTTGTTTGAAAAATTAGCGCTCTCGCGTTGCATTTTTGTTTTACAAAAATGAAGCACAGATTCTTC
GTTGGTAAAATAGCGCTTTCGCGTTGCATTTCTGTTCTGTAAAAATGCAGCTCAGATTCTTTGTTTGAAA
AATTAGCGCTCTCGCGTTGCATTTTTGTTCTACAAAATGAAGCACAGATGCTTCGTTGCT
